Addgene plasmid #90538: ATAD2 D7.3 gRNA
Purpose: 3rd generation lentiviral gRNA plasmid targeting human ATAD2
Depositing lab: Iain Cheeseman. Depositing organization: Whitehead Institute for Biomedical Research. Publication: Large-Scale Analysis of CRISPR/Cas9 Cell-Cycle Knockouts Reveals the Diversity of p53-Dependent Responses to Cell-Cycle Defects. McKinley KL, Cheeseman IM. Dev Cell. 2017 Feb 27;40(4):405-420.e2. doi: 10.1016/j.devcel.2017.01.012. Epub 2017 Feb 16. PubMed 28216383.
Backbone
  Vector backbone: pLenti-sgRNA
  Backbone manufacturer: Eric Lander & David Sabatini labs (Addgene plasmid #71409)
  Backbone size w/o insert (bp): 9151
  Vector type: Lentiviral, CRISPR
  Selectable markers: Puromycin
Growth in bacteria
  Bacterial resistance: Ampicillin, 100 μg/mL
  Growth temperature: 37°C
  Growth strain: NEB Stable
  Copy number: Unknown
Gene/Insert
  Gene/Insert name: ATAD2 (Guide Designation D7.3) (alt name: pKMKO series)
  gRNA/shRNA sequence: CACCGGGTTTCTTCTGCGCCGCGC
  Species: H. sapiens (human)
  Promoter: U6
  Cloning method: Restriction Enzyme; 5′ cloning site BsmBI (destroyed during cloning); 3′ cloning site BsmBI (destroyed during cloning)
  Sequencing primers: 5′ hU6-F (5'-GAGGGCCTATTTCCCATGATT-3'); 3′ EF1a-R (5'-CACGGCGACTACTGCACTTA-3')
Terms and licenses: Academic/Nonprofit Terms; Industry Terms: Not Available to Industry
Depositor comments: Please note that gRNA target sequence listed is not strictly the 20nt spacer sequence, but also contains the 5' BsmBI overhang. For more information about knockout human cell lines generated using this plasmid, please see http://cellcycleknockouts.wi.mit.edu/ .
How to cite: ATAD2 D7.3 gRNA was a gift from Iain Cheeseman (Addgene plasmid # 90538 ; http://n2t.net/addgene:90538 ; RRID:Addgene_90538)
