[The description below was written by a language model from this plasmid's Addgene catalogue record and pLannotate feature annotations shown in this document.]
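Description:
ATAD2 D7.3 gRNA is a third-generation lentiviral CRISPR guide plasmid built on the pLenti-sgRNA backbone and designed to express a single guide RNA against human ATAD2. It is propagated in E. coli through a high-copy ColE1/pUC-type origin with ampicillin selection (AmpR), and also carries an f1 origin and an SV40 origin. The guide oligonucleotide was inserted between two BsmBI sites that were destroyed during cloning. This places the spacer directly downstream of the human U6 RNA polymerase III promoter and upstream of the Streptococcus pyogenes Cas9 guide scaffold (annotated as a tracrRNA fragment). The depositor notes that the listed guide sequence includes the 5′ BsmBI overhang in addition to the 20-nt spacer.

The viral portion follows the usual self-inactivating HIV-1 layout. An RSV promoter drives a truncated 5′ LTR, making genomic RNA production Tat-independent, followed by the Ψ packaging signal with a gag fragment, the Rev response element and a cPPT/CTS, and the cassette ends in a ΔU3 3′ LTR with an SV40 polyadenylation signal. Within the provirus, an EF-1α core promoter expresses puromycin N-acetyltransferase, followed by a WPRE to enhance expression, allowing puromycin selection of transduced cells. No Cas9 coding sequence is annotated, so the nuclease must be supplied separately, for example from Cas9-expressing cells. The plasmid belongs to a guide series (pKMKO) used for large-scale knockout analysis of cell-cycle genes in human cell lines. The sequenced record is 7,301 nt, shorter than the 9,151 bp listed for the backbone without insert, and the record does not explain this discrepancy.
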