Features (pLannotate 1.2.2; 28 found; start..end, strand, type, name):
      1..26      +  rep_origin     RSF ori (fragment): Plasmids containing the RSF 1030 origin of replication can be propagated in E. coli cells that contain additional plasmids with compatible origins.
     28..120     +  CDS            lacI (fragment): lac repressor; lacI; The lac repressor binds to the lac operator to inhibit transcription in E. coli. This inhibition can be relieved by adding lactose or isopropyl-β-D-thiogalactopyranoside (IPTG).
    133..154     +  protein_bind   CAP binding site: CAP binding activates transcription in the presence of cAMP. E. coli catabolite activator protein
    169..199     +  promoter       lac promoter: promoter for the E. coli lac operon
    207..223     +  protein_bind   lac operator: The lac repressor binds to the lac operator to inhibit transcription in E. coli. This inhibition can be relieved by adding lactose or isopropyl-β-D-thiogalactopyranoside (IPTG). lac repressor encoded by lacI
    268..286     +  promoter       T3 promoter: promoter for bacteriophage T3 RNA polymerase
    314..540     +  promoter       RSV promoter: Rous sarcoma virus enhancer/promoter
    541..721     +  LTR            5' LTR (truncated): truncated 5' long terminal repeat (LTR) from HIV-1
    768..893     +  misc_feature   HIV-1 Ψ: packaging signal of human immunodeficiency virus type 1
    877..1240    +  CDS            HIV-1 gag (fragment): gag protein from human immunodeficiency virus 1; gag
   1386..1619    +  misc_feature   RRE: The Rev response element (RRE) of HIV-1 allows for Rev-dependent mRNA export from the nucleus to the cytoplasm.
   1996..2022    +  CDS            Rev (fragment): human immunodeficiency virus 1 (HIV-1) Rev protein; rev; enhances nuclear export of unspliced and incompletely spliced viral mRNAs
   2026..2266    +  promoter       U6 promoter: RNA polymerase III promoter for human U6 snRNA
   2313..2380    +  misc_RNA       tracrRNA (fragment): trans-activating CRISPR RNA for the Streptococcus pyogenes CRISPR/Cas9 system
   2429..2546    +  misc_feature   cPPT/CTS: central polypurine tract and central termination sequence of HIV-1
   2615..2826    +  promoter       EF-1α core promoter: core promoter for human elongation factor EF-1α
   2852..3451    +  CDS            PuroR (fragment): puromycin N-acetyltransferase; pac from Streptomyces; confers resistance to puromycin
   3467..4055    +  misc_feature   WPRE: woodchuck hepatitis virus posttranscriptional regulatory element
   4106..4125    +  misc_feature   cPPT/CTS (fragment): central polypurine tract and central termination sequence of HIV-1
   4127..4360    +  LTR            3' LTR (ΔU3): self-inactivating 3' long terminal repeat (LTR) from HIV-1
   4438..4559    +  polyA_signal   SV40 poly(A) signal: SV40 polyadenylation signal
   4599..4734    +  rep_origin     SV40 ori: SV40 origin of replication
   4755..4773    -  promoter       T7 promoter: promoter for bacteriophage T7 RNA polymerase
   4781..4936    +  CDS            lacZα (fragment): LacZα fragment of β-galactosidase; lacZ fragment
   4941..5369    +  rep_origin     f1 ori (sequence partly withheld): f1 bacteriophage origin of replication; arrow indicates direction of (+) strand synthesis
   5422..5526    +  promoter       AmpR promoter: bla
   5527..6387    +  CDS            AmpR: β-lactamase; bla; confers resistance to ampicillin, carbenicillin, and related antibiotics
   6558..7146    +  rep_origin     ori: high-copy-number ColE1/pMB1/pBR322/pUC origin of replication
>Addgene plasmid #90538 | ATAD2 D7.3 gRNA | addgene full sequence | sequence record 183472 | Addgene NGS Result
CGAGTCAGTGAGCGAGGAAGCGGAAGAGCGCCCAATACGCAAACCGCCTCTCCCCGCGCGTTGGCCGATT
CATTAATGCAGCTGGCACGACAGGTTTCCCGACTGGAAAGCGGGCAGTGAGCGCAACGCAATTAATGTGA
GTTAGCTCACTCATTAGGCACCCCAGGCTTTACACTTTATGCTTCCGGCTCGTATGTTGTGTGGAATTGT
GAGCGGATAACAATTTCACACAGGAAACAGCTATGACCATGATTACGCCAAGCGCGCAATTAACCCTCAC
TAAAGGGAACAAAAGCTGGAGCTGCAAGCTTAATGTAGTCTTATGCAATACTCTTGTAGTCTTGCAACAT
GGTAACGATGAGTTAGCAACATGCCTTACAAGGAGAGAAAAAGCACCGTGCATGCCGATTGGTGGAAGTA
AGGTGGTACGATCGTGCCTTATTAGGAAGGCAACAGACGGGTCTGACATGGATTGGACGAACCACTGAAT
TGCCGCATTGCAGAGATATTGTATTTAAGTGCCTAGCTCGATACATAAACGGGTCTCTCTGGTTAGACCA
GATCTGAGCCTGGGAGCTCTCTGGCTAACTAGGGAACCCACTGCTTAAGCCTCAATAAAGCTTGCCTTGA
GTGCTTCAAGTAGTGTGTGCCCGTCTGTTGTGTGACTCTGGTAACTAGAGATCCCTCAGACCCTTTTAGT
CAGTGTGGAAAATCTCTAGCAGTGGCGCCCGAACAGGGACTTGAAAGCGAAAGGGAAACCAGAGGAGCTC
TCTCGACGCAGGACTCGGCTTGCTGAAGCGCGCACGGCAAGAGGCGAGGGGCGGCGACTGGTGAGTACGC
CAAAAATTTTGACTAGCGGAGGCTAGAAGGAGAGAGATGGGTGCGAGAGCGTCAGTATTAAGCGGGGGAG
AATTAGATCGCGATGGGAAAAAATTCGGTTAAGGCCAGGGGGAAAGAAAAAATATAAATTAAAACATATA
GTATGGGCAAGCAGGGAGCTAGAACGATTCGCAGTTAATCCTGGCCTGTTAGAAACATCAGAAGGCTGTA
GACAAATACTGGGACAGCTACAACCATCCCTTCAGACAGGATCAGAAGAACTTAGATCATTATATAATAC
AGTAGCAACCCTCTATTGTGTGCATCAAAGGATAGAGATAAAAGACACCAAGGAAGCTTTAGACAAGATA
GAGGAAGAGCAAAACAAAAGTAAGACCACCGCACAGCAAGCGGCCGCTGATCTTCAGACCTGGAGGAGGA
GATATGAGGGACAATTGGAGAAGTGAATTATATAAATATAAAGTAGTAAAAATTGAACCATTAGGAGTAG
CACCCACCAAGGCAAAGAGAAGAGTGGTGCAGAGAGAAAAAAGAGCAGTGGGAATAGGAGCTTTGTTCCT
TGGGTTCTTGGGAGCAGCAGGAAGCACTATGGGCGCAGCGTCAATGACGCTGACGGTACAGGCCAGACAA
TTATTGTCTGGTATAGTGCAGCAGCAGAACAATTTGCTGAGGGCTATTGAGGCGCAACAGCATCTGTTGC
AACTCACAGTCTGGGGCATCAAGCAGCTCCAGGCAAGAATCCTGGCTGTGGAAAGATACCTAAAGGATCA
ACAGCTCCTGGGGATTTGGGGTTGCTCTGGAAAACTCATTTGCACCACTGCTGTGCCTTGGAATGCTAGT
TGGAGTAATAAATCTCTGGAACAGATTTGGAATCACACGACCTGGATGGAGTGGGACAGAGAAATTAACA
ATTACACAAGCTTAATACACTCCTTAATTGAAGAATCGCAAAACCAGCAAGAAAAGAATGAACAAGAATT
ATTGGAATTAGATAAATGGGCAAGTTTGTGGAATTGGTTTAACATAACAAATTGGCTGTGGTATATAAAA
TTATTCATAATGATAGTAGGAGGCTTGGTAGGTTTAAGAATAGTTTTTGCTGTACTTTCTATAGTGAATA
GAGTTAGGCAGGGATATTCACCATTATCGTTTCAGACCCACCTCCCAACCCCGAGGGGACCCAGAGAGGG
CCTATTTCCCATGATTCCTTCATATTTGCATATACGATACAAGGCTGTTAGAGAGATAATTAGAATTAAT
TTGACTGTAAACACAAAGATATTAGTACAAAATACGTGACGTAGAAAGTAATAATTTCTTGGGTAGTTTG
CAGTTTTAAAATTATGTTTTAAAATGGACTATCATATGCTTACCGTAACTTGAAAGTATTTCGATTTCTT
GGCTTTATATATCTTGTGGAAAGGACGAAACACCGGGTTTCTTCTGCGCCGCGCGTTTAAGAGCTATGCT
GGAAACAGCATAGCAAGTTTAAATAAGGCTAGTCCGTTATCAACTTGAAAAAGTGGCACCGAGTCGGTGC
TTTTTTTGAATTCTAGATCTTGAGACAAATGGCAGTATTCATCCACAATTTTAAAAGAAAAGGGGGGATT
GGGGGGTACAGTGCAGGGGAAAGAATAGTAGACATAATAGCAACAGACATACAAACTAAAGAATTACAAA
AACAAATTACAAAAATTCAAAATTTTCGGGTTTATTACAGGGACAGCAGAGATCCACTTTGGCGCCGGCT
CGAGTGGCTCCGGTGCCCGTCAGTGGGCAGAGCGCACATCGCCCACAGTCCCCGAGAAGTTGGGGGGAGG
GGTCGGCAATTGAACCGGTGCCTAGAGAAGGTGGCGCGGGGTAAACTGGGAAAGTGATGTCGTGTACTGG
CTCCGCCTTTTTCCCGAGGGTGGGGGAGAACCGTATATAAGTGCAGTAGTCGCCGTGAACGTTCTTTTTC
GCAACGGGTTTGCCGCCAGAACACAGGTGTCGTGACGCGGGATCCGCCACCATGACCGAGTACAAGCCCA
CGGTGCGCCTCGCCACCCGCGACGACGTCCCCAGGGCCGTACGCACCCTCGCCGCCGCGTTCGCCGACTA
CCCCGCCACGCGCCACACCGTCGATCCGGACCGCCACATCGAGCGGGTCACCGAGCTGCAAGAACTCTTC
CTCACGCGCGTCGGGCTCGACATCGGCAAGGTGTGGGTCGCGGACGACGGCGCCGCGGTGGCGGTCTGGA
CCACGCCGGAGAGCGTCGAAGCGGGGGCGGTGTTCGCCGAGATCGGCCCGCGCATGGCCGAGTTGAGCGG
TTCCCGGCTGGCCGCGCAGCAACAGATGGAAGGCCTCCTGGCGCCGCACCGGCCCAAGGAGCCCGCGTGG
TTCCTGGCCACCGTCGGAGTCTCGCCCGACCACCAGGGCAAGGGTCTGGGCAGCGCCGTCGTGCTCCCCG
GAGTGGAGGCGGCCGAGCGCGCCGGGGTGCCCGCCTTCCTGGAGACCTCCGCGCCCCGCAACCTCCCCTT
CTACGAGCGGCTCGGCTTCACCGTCACCGCCGACGTCGAGGTGCCCGAAGGACCGCGCACCTGGTGCATG
ACCCGCAAGCCCGGTGCCTGAACGCGTTAAGTCGACAATCAACCTCTGGATTACAAAATTTGTGAAAGAT
TGACTGGTATTCTTAACTATGTTGCTCCTTTTACGCTATGTGGATACGCTGCTTTAATGCCTTTGTATCA
TGCTATTGCTTCCCGTATGGCTTTCATTTTCTCCTCCTTGTATAAATCCTGGTTGCTGTCTCTTTATGAG
GAGTTGTGGCCCGTTGTCAGGCAACGTGGCGTGGTGTGCACTGTGTTTGCTGACGCAACCCCCACTGGTT
GGGGCATTGCCACCACCTGTCAGCTCCTTTCCGGGACTTTCGCTTTCCCCCTCCCTATTGCCACGGCGGA
ACTCATCGCCGCCTGCCTTGCCCGCTGCTGGACAGGGGCTCGGCTGTTGGGCACTGACAATTCCGTGGTG
TTGTCGGGGAAATCATCGTCCTTTCCTTGGCTGCTCGCCTGTGTTGCCACCTGGATTCTGCGCGGGACGT
CCTTCTGCTACGTCCCTTCGGCCCTCAATCCAGCGGACCTTCCTTCCCGCGGCCTGCTGCCGGCTCTGCG
GCCTCTTCCGCGTCTTCGCCTTCGCCCTCAGACGAGTCGGATCTCCCTTTGGGCCGCCTCCCCGCGTCGA
CTTTAAGACCAATGACTTACAAGGCAGCTGTAGATCTTAGCCACTTTTTAAAAGAAAAGGGGGGACTGGA
AGGGCTAATTCACTCCCAACGAAGACAAGATCTGCTTTTTGCTTGTACTGGGTCTCTCTGGTTAGACCAG
ATCTGAGCCTGGGAGCTCTCTGGCTAACTAGGGAACCCACTGCTTAAGCCTCAATAAAGCTTGCCTTGAG
TGCTTCAAGTAGTGTGTGCCCGTCTGTTGTGTGACTCTGGTAACTAGAGATCCCTCAGACCCTTTTAGTC
AGTGTGGAAAATCTCTAGCAGTACGTATAGTAGTTCATGTCATCTTATTATTCAGTATTTATAACTTGCA
AAGAAATGAATATCAGAGAGTGAGAGGAACTTGTTTATTGCAGCTTATAATGGTTACAAATAAAGCAATA
GCATCACAAATTTCACAAATAAAGCATTTTTTTCACTGCATTCTAGTTGTGGTTTGTCCAAACTCATCAA
TGTATCTTATCATGTCTGGCTCTAGCTATCCCGCCCCTAACTCCGCCCATCCCGCCCCTAACTCCGCCCA
GTTCCGCCCATTCTCCGCCCCATGGCTGACTAATTTTTTTTATTTATGCAGAGGCCGAGGCCGCCTCGGC
CTCTGAGCTATTCCAGAAGTAGTGAGGAGGCTTTTTTGGAGGCCTAGGGACGTACCCAATTCGCCCTATA
GTGAGTCGTATTACGCGCGCTCACTGGCCGTCGTTTTACAACGTCGTGACTGGGAAAACCCTGGCGTTAC
CCAACTTAATCGCCTTGCAGCACATCCCCCTTTCGCCAGCTGGCGTAATAGCGAAGAGGCCCGCACCGAT
CGCCCTTCCCAACAGTTGCGCAGCCTGAATGGCGAATGGG
[124 nt withheld, positions 4941-5064]
C
[91 nt withheld, positions 5066-5156]
A
[49 nt withheld, positions 5158-5206]
CCTTTGACGTTGGAGTCCACGTTCTTT
[37 nt withheld, positions 5234-5270]
ACCCTATCTCGGTCTATTCTTTTGATTTATAAGGGATTTTGCCGATTTCGGCCTATTGGTTAAAAAATGA
GCTGATTTAACAAAAATTTAACGCGAATTTTAACAAAATATTAACGCTTACAATTTAGGTGGCACTTTTC
GGGGAAATGTGCGCGGAACCCCTATTTGTTTATTTTTCTAAATACATTCAAATATGTATCCGCTCATGAG
ACAATAACCCTGATAAATGCTTCAATAATATTGAAAAAGGAAGAGTATGAGTATTCAACATTTCCGTGTC
GCCCTTATTCCCTTTTTTGCGGCATTTTGCCTTCCTGTTTTTGCTCACCCAGAAACGCTGGTGAAAGTAA
AAGATGCTGAAGATCAGTTGGGTGCACGAGTGGGTTACATCGAACTGGATCTCAACAGCGGTAAGATCCT
TGAGAGTTTTCGCCCCGAAGAACGTTTTCCAATGATGAGCACTTTTAAAGTTCTGCTATGTGGCGCGGTA
TTATCCCGTATTGACGCCGGGCAAGAGCAACTCGGTCGCCGCATACACTATTCTCAGAATGACTTGGTTG
AGTACTCACCAGTCACAGAAAAGCATCTTACGGATGGCATGACAGTAAGAGAATTATGCAGTGCTGCCAT
AACCATGAGTGATAACACTGCGGCCAACTTACTTCTGACAACGATCGGAGGACCGAAGGAGCTAACCGCT
TTTTTGCACAACATGGGGGATCATGTAACTCGCCTTGATCGTTGGGAACCGGAGCTGAATGAAGCCATAC
CAAACGACGAGCGTGACACCACGATGCCTGTAGCAATGGCAACAACGTTGCGCAAACTATTAACTGGCGA
ACTACTTACTCTAGCTTCCCGGCAACAATTAATAGACTGGATGGAGGCGGATAAAGTTGCAGGACCACTT
CTGCGCTCGGCCCTTCCGGCTGGCTGGTTTATTGCTGATAAATCTGGAGCCGGTGAGCGTGGGTCTCGCG
GTATCATTGCAGCACTGGGGCCAGATGGTAAGCCCTCCCGTATCGTAGTTATCTACACGACGGGGAGTCA
GGCAACTATGGATGAACGAAATAGACAGATCGCTGAGATAGGTGCCTCACTGATTAAGCATTGGTAACTG
TCAGACCAAGTTTACTCATATATACTTTAGATTGATTTAAAACTTCATTTTTAATTTAAAAGGATCTAGG
TGAAGATCCTTTTTGATAATCTCATGACCAAAATCCCTTAACGTGAGTTTTCGTTCCACTGAGCGTCAGA
CCCCGTAGAAAAGATCAAAGGATCTTCTTGAGATCCTTTTTTTCTGCGCGTAATCTGCTGCTTGCAAACA
AAAAAACCACCGCTACCAGCGGTGGTTTGTTTGCCGGATCAAGAGCTACCAACTCTTTTTCCGAAGGTAA
CTGGCTTCAGCAGAGCGCAGATACCAAATACTGTTCTTCTAGTGTAGCCGTAGTTAGGCCACCACTTCAA
GAACTCTGTAGCACCGCCTACATACCTCGCTCTGCTAATCCTGTTACCAGTGGCTGCTGCCAGTGGCGAT
AAGTCGTGTCTTACCGGGTTGGACTCAAGACGATAGTTACCGGATAAGGCGCAGCGGTCGGGCTGAACGG
GGGGTTCGTGCACACAGCCCAGCTTGGAGCGAACGACCTACACCGAACTGAGATACCTACAGCGTGAGCT
ATGAGAAAGCGCCACGCTTCCCGAAGGGAGAAAGGCGGACAGGTATCCGGTAAGCGGCAGGGTCGGAACA
GGAGAGCGCACGAGGGAGCTTCCAGGGGGAAACGCCTGGTATCTTTATAGTCCTGTCGGGTTTCGCCACC
TCTGACTTGAGCGTCGATTTTTGTGATGCTCGTCAGGGGGGCGGAGCCTATGGAAAAACGCCAGCAACGC
GGCCTTTTTACGGTTCCTGGCCTTTTGCTGGCCTTTTGCTCACATGTTCTTTCCTGCGTTATCCCCTGAT
TCTGTGGATAACCGTATTACCGCCTTTGAGTGAGCTGATACCGCTCGCCGCAGCCGAACGACCGAGCGCA
G
